>Addgene plasmid #144843 | TFORF3367 | addgene full sequence | sequence record 404406 | Addgene NGS Result
TTAATGTAGTCTTATGCAATACTCTTGTAGTCTTGCAACATGGTAACGATGAGTTAGCAACATGCCTTAC
AAGGAGAGAAAAAGCACCGTGCATGCCGATTGGTGGAAGTAAGGTGGTACGATCGTGCCTTATTAGGAAG
GCAACAGACGGGTCTGACATGGATTGGACGAACCACTGAATTGCCGCATTGCAGAGATATTGTATTTAAG
TGCCTAGCTCGATACATAAACGGGTCTCTCTGGTTAGACCAGATCTGAGCCTGGGAGCTCTCTGGCTAAC
TAGGGAACCCACTGCTTAAGCCTCAATAAAGCTTGCCTTGAGTGCTTCAAGTAGTGTGTGCCCGTCTGTT
GTGTGACTCTGGTAACTAGAGATCCCTCAGACCCTTTTAGTCAGTGTGGAAAATCTCTAGCAGTGGCGCC
CGAACAGGGACTTGAAAGCGAAAGGGAAACCAGAGGAGCTCTCTCGACGCAGGACTCGGCTTGCTGAAGC
GCGCACGGCAAGAGGCGAGGGGCGGCGACTGGTGAGTACGCCAAAAATTTTGACTAGCGGAGGCTAGAAG
GAGAGAGATGGGTGCGAGAGCGTCAGTATTAAGCGGGGGAGAATTAGATCGCGATGGGAAAAAATTCGGT
TAAGGCCAGGGGGAAAGAAAAAATATAAATTAAAACATATAGTATGGGCAAGCAGGGAGCTAGAACGATT
CGCAGTTAATCCTGGCCTGTTAGAAACATCAGAAGGCTGTAGACAAATACTGGGACAGCTACAACCATCC
CTTCAGACAGGATCAGAAGAACTTAGATCATTATATAATACAGTAGCAACCCTCTATTGTGTGCATCAAA
GGATAGAGATAAAAGACACCAAGGAAGCTTTAGACAAGATAGAGGAAGAGCAAAACAAAAGTAAGACCAC
CGCACAGCAAGCGGCCGCTGATCTTCAGACCTGGAGGAGGAGATATGAGGGACAATTGGAGAAGTGAATT
ATATAAATATAAAGTAGTAAAAATTGAACCATTAGGAGTAGCACCCACCAAGGCAAAGAGAAGAGTGGTG
CAGAGAGAAAAAAGAGCAGTGGGAATAGGAGCTTTGTTCCTTGGGTTCTTGGGAGCAGCAGGAAGCACTA
TGGGCGCAGCGTCAATGACGCTGACGGTACAGGCCAGACAATTATTGTCTGGTATAGTGCAGCAGCAGAA
CAATTTGCTGAGGGCTATTGAGGCGCAACAGCATCTGTTGCAACTCACAGTCTGGGGCATCAAGCAGCTC
CAGGCAAGAATCCTGGCTGTGGAAAGATACCTAAAGGATCAACAGCTCCTGGGGATTTGGGGTTGCTCTG
GAAAACTCATTTGCACCACTGCTGTGCCTTGGAATGCTAGTTGGAGTAATAAATCTCTGGAACAGATTTG
GAATCACACGACCTGGATGGAGTGGGACAGAGAAATTAACAATTACACAAGCTTAATACACTCCTTAATT
GAAGAATCGCAAAACCAGCAAGAAAAGAATGAACAAGAATTATTGGAATTAGATAAATGGGCAAGTTTGT
GGAATTGGTTTAACATAACAAATTGGCTGTGGTATATAAAATTATTCATAATGATAGTAGGAGGCTTGGT
AGGTTTAAGAATAGTTTTTGCTGTACTTTCTATAGTGAATAGAGTTAGGCAGGGATATTCACCATTATCG
TTTCAGACCCACCTCCCAACCCCGAGGGGACCCATGCATTGCATCTCAATTAGTCAGCAACCAGGTGTGG
AAAGTCCCCAGGCTCCCCAGCAGGCAGAAGTATGCAAAGCATGCGTCTCAATTAGTCAGCAACCATAGTC
CCGCCCCTAACTCCGCCCATCCCGCCCCTAACTCCGCCCAGTTCCGCCCATTCTCCGCCCCATGGCTGAC
TAATTTTTTTTATTTATGCAGAGGCCGAGGCCGCCTCGGCCTCTGAGCTATTCCAGAAGTAGTGAGGAGG
CTTTTTTGGAGGCCTAGGCTTTTGCAAAAAGCTTTCTAGAGGTACCACCGGAGCTTACCATGACCGAGTA
CAAGCCCACGGTGCGCCTCGCCACCCGCGACGACGTCCCCAGGGCCGTACGCACCCTCGCCGCCGCGTTC
GCCGACTACCCCGCCACGCGCCACACCGTCGATCCGGACCGCCACATCGAGCGGGTCACCGAGCTGCAAG
AACTCTTCCTCACGCGCGTCGGGCTCGACATCGGCAAGGTGTGGGTCGCGGACGACGGCGCCGCCGTGGC
GGTCTGGACCACGCCGGAGAGCGTCGAAGCGGGGGCGGTGTTCGCCGAGATCGGCCCGCGCATGGCCGAG
TTGAGCGGTTCCCGGCTGGCCGCGCAGCAACAGATGGAAGGCCTCCTGGCGCCGCACCGGCCCAAGGAGC
CCGCGTGGTTCCTGGCCACCGTCGGCGTCTCGCCCGACCACCAGGGCAAGGGTCTGGGCAGCGCCGTCGT
GCTCCCCGGAGTGGAGGCGGCCGAGCGCGCCGGGGTGCCCGCCTTCCTGGAGACCTCCGCGCCCCGCAAC
CTCCCCTTCTACGAGCGGCTCGGCTTCACCGTCACCGCCGACGTCGAGGTGCCCGAAGGACCGCGCACCT
GGTGCATGACCCGCAAGCCCGGTGCCAGTTAACGAATTCTAGATCTTGAGACAAATGGCAGTATTCATCC
ACAATTTTAAAAGAAAAGGGGGGATTGGGGGGTACAGTGCAGGGGAAAGAATAGTAGACATAATAGCAAC
AGACATACAAACTAAAGAATTACAAAAACAAATTACAAAAATTCAAAATTTTCGGGTTTATTACAGGGAC
AGCAGAGATCCACTTTGGCGCCGGCTCGAGGCCTGCAGGTGCAAAGATGGATAAAGTTTTAAACAGAGAG
GAATCTTTGCAGCTAATGGACCTTCTAGGTCTTGAAAGGAGTGGGAATTGGCTCCGGTGCCCGTCAGTGG
GCAGAGCGCACATCGCCCACAGTCCCCGAGAAGTTGGGGGGAGGGGTCGGCAATTGAACCGGTGCCTAGA
GAAGGTGGCGCGGGGTAAACTGGGAAAGTGATGTCGTGTACTGGCTCCGCCTTTTTCCCGAGGGTGGGGG
AGAACCGTATATAAGTGCAGTAGTCGCCGTGAACGTTCTTTTTCGCAACGGGTTTGCCGCCAGAACACAG
GTAAGTGCCGTGTGTGGTTCCCGCGGGCCTGGCCTCTTTACGGGTTATGGCCCTTGCGTGCCTTGAATTA
CTTCCACCTGGCTGCAGTACGTGATTCTTGATCCCGAGCTTCGGGTTGGAAGTGGGTGGGAGAGTTCGAG
GCCTTGCGCTTAAGGAGCCCCTTCGCCTCGTGCTTGAGTTGAGGCCTGGCCTGGGCGCTGGGGCCGCCGC
GTGCGAATCTGGTGGCACCTTCGCGCCTGTCTCGCTGCTTTCGATAAGTCTCTAGCCATTTAAAATTTTT
GATGACCTGCTGCGACGCTTTTTTTCTGGCAAGATAGTCTTGTAAATGCGGGCCAAGATCTGCACACTGG
TATTTCGGTTTTTGGGGCCGCGGGCGGCGACGGGGCCCGTGCGTCCCAGCGCACATGTTCGGCGAGGCGG
GGCCTGCGAGCGCGGCCACCGAGAATCGGACGGGGGTAGTCTCAAGCTGGCCGGCCTGCTCTGGTGCCTG
GCCTCGCGCCGCCGTGTATCGCCCCGCCCTGGGCGGCAAGGCTGGCCCGGTCGGCACCAGTTGCGTGAGC
GGAAAGATGGCCGCTTCCCGGCCCTGCTGCAGGGAGCTCAAAATGGAGGACGCGGCGCTCGGGAGAGCGG
GCGGGTGAGTCACCCACACAAAGGAAAAGGGCCTTTCCGTCCTCAGCCGTCGCTTCATGTGACTCCACGG
AGTACCGGGCGCCGTCCAGGCACCTCGATTAGTTCTCGAGCTTTTGGAGTACGTCGTCTTTAGGTTGGGG
GGAGGGGTTTTATGCGATGGAGTTTCCCCACACTGAGTGGGTGGAGACTGAAGTTAGGCCAGCTTGGCAC
TTGATGTAATTCTCCTTGGAATTTGCCCTTTTTGAGTTTGGATCTTGGTTCATTCTCAAGCCTCAGACAG
TGGTTCAAAGTTTTTTTCTTCCATTTCAGGTGTCGTGAGGCTAGCATCGATTGATCAACAAGTTTGTACA
AAAAAGTTGGCATGAAAATCGGCAGTGGGTTCCTGAGTGGCGGCGGAGGTACCGGCAGTAGCGGTGGTAG
CGGCTCCGGCGGCGGTGGTAGTGGCGGCGGCGGCGGCGGCGGCAGCAGCGGCAGGAGGGCAGAGATGGAA
CCCACCTTTCCCCAGGGTATGGTTATGTTCAACCACCGTCTTCCCCCGGTCACCAGCTTCACCCGGCCGG
CGGGGTCGGCCGCCCCTCCCCCGCAATGCGTGTTATCCTCCTCTACCTCCGCAGCCCCGGCCGCTGAGCC
CCCCCCTCCGCCAGCCCCGGACATGACTTTCAAGAAGGAGCCGGCGGCGTCAGCCGCGGCCTTCCCCTCG
CAGAGGACCTCCTGGGGGTTCTTGCAGTCTTTGGTTAGCATCAAACAGGAGAAACCCGCGGATCCTGAGG
AGCAGCAGTCCCACCACCACCATCACCACCACCACTATGGGGGGCTGTTCGCTGGAGCTGAAGAGAGGTC
TCCAGGCCTAGGAGGCGGTGAAGGGGGGAGTCACGGCGTCATCCAGGACCTCAGTATTCTCCACCAGCAT
GTCCAGCAGCAACCAGCCCAGCACCACCGTGACGTATTACTCAGCAGCAGTAGCAGGACTGATGACCACC
ATGGCACTGAGGAGCCAAAGCAGGACACTAATGTCAAAAAGGCAAAAAGGCCAAAGCCAGAATCTCAGGG
AATCAAAGCCAAGAGGAAGCCAAGTGCATCTTCCAAACCTTCTTTGGTTGGAGATGGAGAAGGTGCCATC
CTCTCCCCAAGTCAGAAACCTCATATCTGTGATCACTGTAGTGCTGCTTTCCGAAGCTCCTATCACCTGC
GGAGACATGTCCTCATTCATACAGGAGAAAGACCTTTCCAGTGCAGCCAGTGTAGTATGGGTTTCATTCA
GAAATACCTACTACAGAGACATGAGAAAATTCATAGTAGAGAGAAGCCATTTGGATGTGATCAGTGCAGC
ATGAAGTTTATTCAGAAGTACCATATGGAGAGACACAAGAGGACACATAGTGGAGAAAAGCCATATAAGT
GTGACACTTGCCAACAGTATTTTTCAAGGACTGATAGATTGTTGAAGCACAGGCGCACATGTGGTGAAGT
CATAGTTAAAGGAGCCACTAGTGCAGAACCTGGGTCATCAAACCATACCAATATGGGTAATCTGGCTGTG
TTGTCTCAGGGAAATACAAGTTCTTCAAGGAGAAAAACAAAGTCAAAAAGCATAGCTATTGAAAATAAGG
AACAGAAGACCGGTAAAACAAATGAATCACAAATTTCAAATAATATAAACATGCAGAGTTACTCAGTAGA
AATGCCTACCGTGTCTTCCAGTGGAGGCATAATTGGCACTGGAATAGATGAACTGCAGAAGAGGGTGCCA
AAATTGATCTTTAAGAAAGGAAGCAGAAAGAATACAGATAAAAACTACCTTAACTTTGTGTCACCATTAC
CAGACATAGTAGGACAGAAATCCTTGTCTGGAAAACCAAGTGGCTCACTTGGCATAGTATCAAATAATAG
TGTGGAGACCATTGGTCTTCTCCAAAGTACAAGTGGCAAACAAGGTCAGATAAGTAGTAATTATGATGAT
GCCATGCAGTTTTCAAAGAAAAGAAGATATTTACCAACTGCCAGCAGCAACAGTGCCTTTTCTATAAACG
TAGGACACATGGTCTCCCAACAGTCTGTCATTCAGTCTGCAGGTGTCAGTGTTTTGGACAATGAGGCACC
ATTGTCACTTATTGACTCCTCAGCTCTAAATGCTGAAATTAAATCTTGTCATGACAAGTCTGGAATTCCT
GATGAGGTTTTACAAAGTATTTTGGATCAATACTCCAACAAATCAGAAAGCCAGAAAGAGGATCCTTTCA
ATATTGCAGAACCACGAGTGGATTTACACACCTCAGGAGAACACTCAGAATTGGTTCAAGAAGAAAATTT
GAGCCCAGGCACCCAAACACCTTCAAATGATAAAGCAAGTATGTTGCAAGAATACTCCAAATACCTCCAA
CAGGCTTTTGAAAAATCCACTAATGCAAGTTTTACTCTTGGACACGGTTTCCAATTTGTCAGTTTGTCTT
CACCTCTCCACAACCACACTTTGTTTCCAGAAAAACAAATATACACTACGTCTCCTTTGGAGTGTGGTTT
CGGCCAATCTGTTACCTCAGTGTTGCCATCTTCATTGCCAAAGCCTCCTTTTGGGATGTTGTTTGGATCT
CAGCCAGGTCTTTATTTGTCTGCTTTGGATGCTACACATCAGCAGTTGACACCTTCCCAGGAGCTGGATG
ATCTGATAGATTCTCAGAAGAACTTAGAGACTTCATCAGCCTTCCAGTCCTCATCTCAGAAATTGACTAG
CCAGAAGGAACAGAAAAACTTAGAGTCTTCAACAGGCTTTCAGATTCCATCTCAGGAGTTAGCTAGCCAG
ATAGATCCTCAGAAAGACATAGAGCCTAGAACAACGTATCAGATTGAGAACTTTGCACAAGCGTTTGGTT
CTCAGTTTAAGTCGGGCAGCAGGGTGCCAATGACCTTTATCACTAACTCTAATGGAGAAGTGGACCATAG
AGTAAGGACTTCAGTGTCAGATTTCTCAGGGTATACAAATATGATGTCTGATGTAAGTGAGCCATGTAGT
ACAAGAGTAAAGACACCCACCAGCCAGAGTTACAGGTACCCAACTTTCTTGTACAAAGTGGTTGATATCG
GTAAGCCTATCCCTAACCCTCTCCTCGGTCTCGATTCTACGTAGTAATGAACTAGTCCGTAACTTGAAAG
TATTTCGATTTCTTGGCTTTATATATCTTGTGGAAAGGACGAATGACCCGATGCCGGCCTCAGGCCACGC
GTTAAGTCGACAATCAACCTCTGGATTACAAAATTTGTGAAAGATTGACTGGTATTCTTAACTATGTTGC
TCCTTTTACGCTATGTGGATACGCTGCTTTAATGCCTTTGTATCATGCTATTGCTTCCCGTATGGCTTTC
ATTTTCTCCTCCTTGTATAAATCCTGGTTGCTGTCTCTTTATGAGGAGTTGTGGCCCGTTGTCAGGCAAC
GTGGCGTGGTGTGCACTGTGTTTGCTGACGCAACCCCCACTGGTTGGGGCATTGCCACCACCTGTCAGCT
CCTTTCCGGGACTTTCGCTTTCCCCCTCCCTATTGCCACGGCGGAACTCATCGCCGCCTGCCTTGCCCGC
TGCTGGACAGGGGCTCGGCTGTTGGGCACTGACAATTCCGTGGTGTTGTCGGGGAAATCATCGTCCTTTC
CTTGGCTGCTCGCCTGTGTTGCCACCTGGATTCTGCGCGGGACGTCCTTCTGCTACGTCCCTTCGGCCCT
CAATCCAGCGGACCTTCCTTCCCGCGGCCTGCTGCCGGCTCTGCGGCCTCTTCCGCGTCTTCGCCTTCGC
CCTCAGACGAGTCGGATCTCCCTTTGGGCCGCCTCCCCGCGTCGACTTTAAGACCAATGACTTACAAGGC
AGCTGTAGATCTTAGCCACTTTTTAAAAGAAAAGGGGGGACTGGAAGGGCTAATTCACTCCCAACGAAGA
CAAGATCTGCTTTTTGCTTGTACTGGGTCTCTCTGGTTAGACCAGATCTGAGCCTGGGAGCTCTCTGGCT
AACTAGGGAACCCACTGCTTAAGCCTCAATAAAGCTTGCCTTGAGTGCTTCAAGTAGTGTGTGCCCGTCT
GTTGTGTGACTCTGGTAACTAGAGATCCCTCAGACCCTTTTAGTCAGTGTGGAAAATCTCTAGCAGTACG
TATAGTAGTTCATGTCATCTTATTATTCAGTATTTATAACTTGCAAAGAAATGAATATCAGAGAGTGAGA
GGAACTTGTTTATTGCAGCTTATAATGGTTACAAATAAAGCAATAGCATCACAAATTTCACAAATAAAGC
ATTTTTTTCACTGCATTCTAGTTGTGGTTTGTCCAAACTCATCAATGTATCTTATCATGTCTGGCTCTAG
CTATCCCGCCCCTAACTCCGCCCATCCCGCCCCTAACTCCGCCCAGTTCCGCCCATTCTCCGCCCCATGG
CTGACTAATTTTTTTTATTTATGCAGAGGCCGAGGCCGCCTCGGCCTCTGAGCTATTCCAGAAGTAGTGA
GGAGGCTTTTTTGGAGGCCTAGGGACGTACCCAATTCGCCCTATAGTGAGTCGTATTACGCGCGCTCACT
GGCCGTCGTTTTACAACGTCGTGACTGGGAAAACCCTGGCGTTACCCAACTTAATCGCCTTGCAGCACAT
CCCCCTTTCGCCAGCTGGCGTAATAGCGAAGAGGCCCGCACCGATCGCCCTTCCCAACAGTTGCGCAGCC
TGAATGGCGAATGGG
[124 nt withheld, positions 8486-8609]
C
[91 nt withheld, positions 8611-8701]
A
[49 nt withheld, positions 8703-8751]
CCTTTGACGTTGGAGTCCACGTTCTTT
[37 nt withheld, positions 8779-8815]
ACCCTATCTCGGTCTATTCTTTTGATTTATAAGGGATTTTGCCGATTTCGGCCTATTGGTTAAAAAATGA
GCTGATTTAACAAAAATTTAACGCGAATTTTAACAAAATATTAACGCTTACAATTTAGGTGGCACTTTTC
GGGGAAATGTGCGCGGAACCCCTATTTGTTTATTTTTCTAAATACATTCAAATATGTATCCGCTCATGAG
ACAATAACCCTGATAAATGCTTCAATAATATTGAAAAAGGAAGAGTATGAGTATTCAACATTTCCGTGTC
GCCCTTATTCCCTTTTTTGCGGCATTTTGCCTTCCTGTTTTTGCTCACCCAGAAACGCTGGTGAAAGTAA
AAGATGCTGAAGATCAGTTGGGTGCACGAGTGGGTTACATCGAACTGGATCTCAACAGCGGTAAGATCCT
TGAGAGTTTTCGCCCCGAAGAACGTTTTCCAATGATGAGCACTTTTAAAGTTCTGCTATGTGGCGCGGTA
TTATCCCGTATTGACGCCGGGCAAGAGCAACTCGGTCGCCGCATACACTATTCTCAGAATGACTTGGTTG
AGTACTCACCAGTCACAGAAAAGCATCTTACGGATGGCATGACAGTAAGAGAATTATGCAGTGCTGCCAT
AACCATGAGTGATAACACTGCGGCCAACTTACTTCTGACAACGATCGGAGGACCGAAGGAGCTAACCGCT
TTTTTGCACAACATGGGGGATCATGTAACTCGCCTTGATCGTTGGGAACCGGAGCTGAATGAAGCCATAC
CAAACGACGAGCGTGACACCACGATGCCTGTAGCAATGGCAACAACGTTGCGCAAACTATTAACTGGCGA
ACTACTTACTCTAGCTTCCCGGCAACAATTAATAGACTGGATGGAGGCGGATAAAGTTGCAGGACCACTT
CTGCGCTCGGCCCTTCCGGCTGGCTGGTTTATTGCTGATAAATCTGGAGCCGGTGAGCGTGGGTCTCGCG
GTATCATTGCAGCACTGGGGCCAGATGGTAAGCCCTCCCGTATCGTAGTTATCTACACGACGGGGAGTCA
GGCAACTATGGATGAACGAAATAGACAGATCGCTGAGATAGGTGCCTCACTGATTAAGCATTGGTAACTG
TCAGACCAAGTTTACTCATATATACTTTAGATTGATTTAAAACTTCATTTTTAATTTAAAAGGATCTAGG
TGAAGATCCTTTTTGATAATCTCATGACCAAAATCCCTTAACGTGAGTTTTCGTTCCACTGAGCGTCAGA
CCCCGTAGAAAAGATCAAAGGATCTTCTTGAGATCCTTTTTTTCTGCGCGTAATCTGCTGCTTGCAAACA
AAAAAACCACCGCTACCAGCGGTGGTTTGTTTGCCGGATCAAGAGCTACCAACTCTTTTTCCGAAGGTAA
CTGGCTTCAGCAGAGCGCAGATACCAAATACTGTTCTTCTAGTGTAGCCGTAGTTAGGCCACCACTTCAA
GAACTCTGTAGCACCGCCTACATACCTCGCTCTGCTAATCCTGTTACCAGTGGCTGCTGCCAGTGGCGAT
AAGTCGTGTCTTACCGGGTTGGACTCAAGACGATAGTTACCGGATAAGGCGCAGCGGTCGGGCTGAACGG
GGGGTTCGTGCACACAGCCCAGCTTGGAGCGAACGACCTACACCGAACTGAGATACCTACAGCGTGAGCT
ATGAGAAAGCGCCACGCTTCCCGAAGGGAGAAAGGCGGACAGGTATCCGGTAAGCGGCAGGGTCGGAACA
GGAGAGCGCACGAGGGAGCTTCCAGGGGGAAACGCCTGGTATCTTTATAGTCCTGTCGGGTTTCGCCACC
TCTGACTTGAGCGTCGATTTTTGTGATGCTCGTCAGGGGGGCGGAGCCTATGGAAAAACGCCAGCAACGC
GGCCTTTTTACGGTTCCTGGCCTTTTGCTGGCCTTTTGCTCACATGTTCTTTCCTGCGTTATCCCCTGAT
TCTGTGGATAACCGTATTACCGCCTTTGAGTGAGCTGATACCGCTCGCCGCAGCCGAACGACCGAGCGCA
GCGAGTCAGTGAGCGAGGAAGCGGAAGAGCGCCCAATACGCAAACCGCCTCTCCCCGCGCGTTGGCCGAT
TCATTAATGCAGCTGGCACGACAGGTTTCCCGACTGGAAAGCGGGCAGTGAGCGCAACGCAATTAATGTG
AGTTAGCTCACTCATTAGGCACCCCAGGCTTTACACTTTATGCTTCCGGCTCGTATGTTGTGTGGAATTG
TGAGCGGATAACAATTTCACACAGGAAACAGCTATGACCATGATTACGCCAAGCGCGCAATTAACCCTCA
CTAAAGGGAACAAAAGCTGGAGCTGCAAGC
Features (pLannotate 1.2.2; 34 found; start..end, strand, type, name):
      5..231     +  promoter       RSV promoter: Rous sarcoma virus enhancer/promoter
    232..412     +  LTR            5' LTR (truncated): truncated 5' long terminal repeat (LTR) from HIV-1
    459..584     +  misc_feature   HIV-1 Ψ: packaging signal of human immunodeficiency virus type 1
    568..931     +  CDS            HIV-1 gag (fragment): gag protein from human immunodeficiency virus 1; gag
   1077..1310    +  misc_feature   RRE: The Rev response element (RRE) of HIV-1 allows for Rev-dependent mRNA export from the nucleus to the cytoplasm.
   1687..1713    +  CDS            Rev (fragment): human immunodeficiency virus 1 (HIV-1) Rev protein; rev; enhances nuclear export of unspliced and incompletely spliced viral mRNAs
   1720..1743    +  promoter       SV40 promoter (fragment): SV40 early promoter
   1744..1815    +  promoter       SV40 promoter (fragment): SV40 enhancer and early promoter
   1839..1974    +  rep_origin     SV40 ori: SV40 origin of replication
   2020..2616    +  CDS            PuroR (fragment): puromycin N-acetyltransferase; pac from Streptomyces; confers resistance to puromycin
   2665..2782    +  misc_feature   cPPT/CTS: central polypurine tract and central termination sequence of HIV-1
   2847..2913    +  CDS            small t antigen (fragment): SV40 (simian virus 40) small t antigen
   2920..4098    +  promoter       EF-1α promoter: strong constitutive promoter for human elongation factor EF-1α
   4119..4136    +  protein_bind   attB1 (fragment): mutant version of attB; core recombination site for the Gateway® BP reaction BP Clonase™
   4142..6826    +  CDS            ZNF281: ZN281_HUMAN - Also known as GZP1, ZBP99. Experimental evidence at protein level: Swiss-Prot protein existence level 1. Transcription repressor that plays a role in regulation of embryonic stem cells (ESCs) differentiation. Required for ESCs differentiation and acts by mediating autorepression of NANOG in ESCs: binds to the NANOG promoter and promotes association of NANOG protein to its own promoter and recruits the NuRD complex, which deacetylates histones. Not required for establishement and maintenance of ESCs (By similarity). Represses the transcription of a number of genes including GAST,
   6828..6852    -  protein_bind   attB2: mutant version of attB; recombination site for the Gateway® BP reaction BP Clonase™
   6860..6901    +  CDS            V5 tag: epitope tag from simian virus 5
   6917..6970    +  promoter       U6 promoter (fragment): RNA polymerase III promoter for human U6 snRNA
   7012..7600    +  misc_feature   WPRE: woodchuck hepatitis virus posttranscriptional regulatory element
   7651..7670    +  misc_feature   cPPT/CTS (fragment): central polypurine tract and central termination sequence of HIV-1
   7672..7905    +  LTR            3' LTR (ΔU3): self-inactivating 3' long terminal repeat (LTR) from HIV-1
   7983..8104    +  polyA_signal   SV40 poly(A) signal: SV40 polyadenylation signal
   8144..8279    +  rep_origin     SV40 ori: SV40 origin of replication
   8300..8318    -  promoter       T7 promoter: promoter for bacteriophage T7 RNA polymerase
   8326..8481    +  CDS            lacZα (fragment): LacZα fragment of β-galactosidase; lacZ fragment
   8486..8914    +  rep_origin     f1 ori (sequence partly withheld): f1 bacteriophage origin of replication; arrow indicates direction of (+) strand synthesis
   8967..9071    +  promoter       AmpR promoter: bla
   9072..9932    +  CDS            AmpR: β-lactamase; bla; confers resistance to ampicillin, carbenicillin, and related antibiotics
  10103..10691   +  rep_origin     ori: high-copy-number ColE1/pMB1/pBR322/pUC origin of replication
  10874..10966   +  CDS            lacI (fragment): lac repressor; lacI; The lac repressor binds to the lac operator to inhibit transcription in E. coli. This inhibition can be relieved by adding lactose or isopropyl-β-D-thiogalactopyranoside (IPTG).
  10979..11000   +  protein_bind   CAP binding site: CAP binding activates transcription in the presence of cAMP. E. coli catabolite activator protein
  11015..11045   +  promoter       lac promoter: promoter for the E. coli lac operon
  11049..11071   +  protein_bind   lac operator (fragment): The lac repressor binds to the lac operator to inhibit transcription in E. coli. This inhibition can be relieved by adding lactose or isopropyl-β-D-thiogalactopyranoside (IPTG). lac repressor encoded by lacI
  11114..11132   +  promoter       T3 promoter: promoter for bacteriophage T3 RNA polymerase
