[The description below was written by a language model from this plasmid's Addgene catalogue record and pLannotate feature annotations shown in this document.]
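Description:
TFORF3367 is a lentiviral mammalian expression plasmid built on the pLX_TRC317 backbone and carrying the human transcription factor ZNF281 as a barcoded open reading frame. It belongs to a large collection of transcription factor ORF vectors, each marked with a unique 24-bp barcode so that the factor carried by a given cell can be identified in pooled overexpression screens. The feature table does not annotate the barcode itself. In bacteria the plasmid is maintained through a high-copy ColE1/pUC-type origin and selected with ampicillin (AmpR). An f1 origin and leftover lac, T7 and T3 cloning-vector elements are also present. The depositor notes that the plasmid can recombine.

The viral portion has a third-generation, self-inactivating layout. An RSV promoter drives a truncated HIV-1 5' LTR, followed by the Ψ packaging signal with a gag fragment, the RRE for Rev-dependent export of the genomic RNA, a cPPT/CTS, WPRE to improve transcript expression, and a ΔU3 3' LTR followed by an SV40 polyadenylation signal. Two expression units lie between the LTRs. An SV40 early promoter drives puromycin N-acetyltransferase for selection of transduced cells. Downstream, the strong constitutive EF-1α promoter drives ZNF281. The ORF was inserted by Gateway cloning and is flanked by attB1 and attB2 sites, with the V5 epitope tag lying just past attB2 to form a C-terminal fusion for detection.

ZNF281 is annotated as a transcriptional repressor involved in embryonic stem cell differentiation, including NANOG autorepression. The construct is intended for producing lentivirus to overexpress this factor stably, either alone or within pooled directed-differentiation screens.
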