Addgene plasmid #144843: TFORF3367
Purpose: Lentiviral vector for overexpressing transcription factor ORFs with unique 24-bp barcodes. Barcodes facilitate identification of transcription factors in pooled screens.
Depositing lab: Feng Zhang. Depositing organization: Broad Institute. Publication: A transcription factor atlas of directed differentiation. Joung J, Ma S, Tay T, Geiger-Schuller KR, Kirchgatterer PC, Verdine VK, Guo B, Arias-Garcia MA, Allen WE, Singh A, Kuksenko O, Abudayyeh OO, Gootenberg JS, Fu Z, Macrae RK, Buenrostro JD, Regev A, Zhang F. Cell. 2023 Jan 5;186(1):209-229.e26. doi: 10.1016/j.cell.2022.11.026. PubMed 36608654.
Backbone
  Vector backbone: pLX_TRC317
  Backbone manufacturer: Broad Institute Genetic Perturbation Platform
  Backbone size w/o insert (bp): 8264
  Vector type: Mammalian Expression, Lentiviral
  Selectable markers: Puromycin
Growth in bacteria
  Bacterial resistance: Ampicillin, 100 μg/mL
  Growth temperature: 37°C
  Growth strain: NEB Stable
  Copy number: High Copy
Gene/Insert
  Gene/Insert name: ZNF281
  Species: H. sapiens (human)
  Insert size (bp): 2891
  Entrez Gene: ZNF281 (a.k.a. GZP1, ZBP-99, ZBP99, ZNP-99)
  Promoter: EF1a
  Tag / fusion protein: V5 (C terminal on insert)
  Cloning method: Gateway Cloning
  Sequencing primers: 5′ GGGTGGAGACTGAAGTTAGGCCAG; 3′ CACATAGCGTAAAAGGAGCAACATAG
Resource information
  A portion of this plasmid was derived from a plasmid made by: Broad Institute Genetic Perturbation Platform
Terms and licenses: Academic/Nonprofit Terms; Industry Terms: Not Available to Industry
Depositor comments: NM_012482.4 Please test multiple small colonies in case of plasmid recombination. To make this collection available in a timely manner, a portion of this collection was not fully sequenced by Addgene. If an Addgene verified full plasmid sequence is not available, please contact us prior to placing an order to request the full sequence.
How to cite: TFORF3367 was a gift from Feng Zhang (Addgene plasmid # 144843 ; http://n2t.net/addgene:144843 ; RRID:Addgene_144843)
