>Addgene plasmid #144843 | TFORF3367 | depositor partial sequence | sequence record 286644 | Insert
ATCGATTGATCAACAAGTTTGTACAAAAAAGTTGGCATGAAAATCGGCAGTGGGTTCCTGAGTGGCGGCG
GAGGTACCGGCAGTAGCGGTGGTAGCGGCTCCGGCGGCGGTGGTAGTGGCGGCGGCGGCGGCGGCGGCAG
CAGCGGCAGGAGGGCAGAGATGGAACCCACCTTTCCCCAGGGTATGGTTATGTTCAACCACCGTCTTCCC
CCGGTCACCAGCTTCACCCGGCCGGCGGGGTCGGCCGCCCCTCCCCCGCAATGCGTGTTATCCTCCTCTA
CCTCCGCAGCCCCGGCCGCTGAGCCCCCCCCTCCGCCAGCCCCGGACATGACTTTCAAGAAGGAGCCGGC
GGCGTCAGCCGCGGCCTTCCCCTCGCAGAGGACCTCCTGGGGGTTCTTGCAGTCTTTGGTTAGCATCAAA
CAGGAGAAACCCGCGGATCCTGAGGAGCAGCAGTCCCACCACCACCATCACCACCACCACTATGGGGGGC
TGTTCGCTGGAGCTGAAGAGAGGTCTCCAGGCCTAGGAGGCGGTGAAGGGGGGAGTCACGGCGTCATCCA
GGACCTCAGTATTCTCCACCAGCATGTCCAGCAGCAACCAGCCCAGCACCACCGTGACGTATTACTCAGC
AGCAGTAGCAGGACTGATGACCACCATGGCACTGAGGAGCCAAAGCAGGACACTAATGTCAAAAAGGCAA
AAAGGCCAAAGCCAGAATCTCAGGGAATCAAAGCCAAGAGGAAGCCAAGTGCATCTTCCAAACCTTCTTT
GGTTGGAGATGGAGAAGGTGCCATCCTCTCCCCAAGTCAGAAACCTCATATCTGTGATCACTGTAGTGCT
GCTTTCCGAAGCTCCTATCACCTGCGGAGACATGTCCTCATTCATACAGGAGAAAGACCTTTCCAGTGCA
GCCAGTGTAGTATGGGTTTCATTCAGAAATACCTACTACAGAGACATGAGAAAATTCATAGTAGAGAGAA
GCCATTTGGATGTGATCAGTGCAGCATGAAGTTTATTCAGAAGTACCATATGGAGAGACACAAGAGGACA
CATAGTGGAGAAAAGCCATATAAGTGTGACACTTGCCAACAGTATTTTTCAAGGACTGATAGATTGTTGA
AGCACAGGCGCACATGTGGTGAAGTCATAGTTAAAGGAGCCACTAGTGCAGAACCTGGGTCATCAAACCA
TACCAATATGGGTAATCTGGCTGTGTTGTCTCAGGGAAATACAAGTTCTTCAAGGAGAAAAACAAAGTCA
AAAAGCATAGCTATTGAAAATAAGGAACAGAAGACCGGTAAAACAAATGAATCACAAATTTCAAATAATA
TAAACATGCAGAGTTACTCAGTAGAAATGCCTACCGTGTCTTCCAGTGGAGGCATAATTGGCACTGGAAT
AGATGAACTGCAGAAGAGGGTGCCAAAATTGATCTTTAAGAAAGGAAGCAGAAAGAATACAGATAAAAAC
TACCTTAACTTTGTGTCACCATTACCAGACATAGTAGGACAGAAATCCTTGTCTGGAAAACCAAGTGGCT
CACTTGGCATAGTATCAAATAATAGTGTGGAGACCATTGGTCTTCTCCAAAGTACAAGTGGCAAACAAGG
TCAGATAAGTAGTAATTATGATGATGCCATGCAGTTTTCAAAGAAAAGAAGATATTTACCAACTGCCAGC
AGCAACAGTGCCTTTTCTATAAACGTAGGACACATGGTCTCCCAACAGTCTGTCATTCAGTCTGCAGGTG
TCAGTGTTTTGGACAATGAGGCACCATTGTCACTTATTGACTCCTCAGCTCTAAATGCTGAAATTAAATC
TTGTCATGACAAGTCTGGAATTCCTGATGAGGTTTTACAAAGTATTTTGGATCAATACTCCAACAAATCA
GAAAGCCAGAAAGAGGATCCTTTCAATATTGCAGAACCACGAGTGGATTTACACACCTCAGGAGAACACT
CAGAATTGGTTCAAGAAGAAAATTTGAGCCCAGGCACCCAAACACCTTCAAATGATAAAGCAAGTATGTT
GCAAGAATACTCCAAATACCTCCAACAGGCTTTTGAAAAATCCACTAATGCAAGTTTTACTCTTGGACAC
GGTTTCCAATTTGTCAGTTTGTCTTCACCTCTCCACAACCACACTTTGTTTCCAGAAAAACAAATATACA
CTACGTCTCCTTTGGAGTGTGGTTTCGGCCAATCTGTTACCTCAGTGTTGCCATCTTCATTGCCAAAGCC
TCCTTTTGGGATGTTGTTTGGATCTCAGCCAGGTCTTTATTTGTCTGCTTTGGATGCTACACATCAGCAG
TTGACACCTTCCCAGGAGCTGGATGATCTGATAGATTCTCAGAAGAACTTAGAGACTTCATCAGCCTTCC
AGTCCTCATCTCAGAAATTGACTAGCCAGAAGGAACAGAAAAACTTAGAGTCTTCAACAGGCTTTCAGAT
TCCATCTCAGGAGTTAGCTAGCCAGATAGATCCTCAGAAAGACATAGAGCCTAGAACAACGTATCAGATT
GAGAACTTTGCACAAGCGTTTGGTTCTCAGTTTAAGTCGGGCAGCAGGGTGCCAATGACCTTTATCACTA
ACTCTAATGGAGAAGTGGACCATAGAGTAAGGACTTCAGTGTCAGATTTCTCAGGGTATACAAATATGAT
GTCTGATGTAAGTGAGCCATGTAGTACAAGAGTAAAGACACCCACCAGCCAGAGTTACAGGTACCCAACT
TTCTTGTACAAAGTGGTTGATATCGGTAAGCCTATCCCTAACCCTCTCCTCGGTCTCGATTCTACGTAGT
AATGAACTAGTCCGTAACTTGAAAGTATTTCGATTTCTTGGCTTTATATATCTTGTGGAAAGGACGAATG
ACCCGATGCCGGCCTCAGGCC
