>Addgene plasmid #144843 | TFORF3367 | depositor partial sequence | sequence record 286645 | Barcode
ATGACCCGATGCCGGCCTCAGGCC
